>Addgene plasmid #108726 | pBW2230_pCAG-PV1-GAI-L1-iCre-252C-NLS-BGHpA | depositor full sequence | sequence record 205007 | Full Sequence
CCCAAGCTTGGCGTAATCATGGTCATAGCTGTTTCCTGTGTGAAATTGTTATCCGCTCACAATTCCACAC
AACATACGAGCCGGAAGCATAAAGTGTAAAGCCTGGGGTGCCTAATGAGTGAGCTAACTCACATTAATTG
CGTTGCGCTCACTGCCCGCTTTCCAGTCGGGAAACCTGTCGTGCCAGCGGATCCGCATCTCAATTAGTCA
GCAACCATAGTCCCGCCCCTAACTCCGCCCAGTTCCGCCCATTCTCCGCCCCATGGCTGACTAATTTTTT
TTATTTATGCAGAGGCCGAGGCCGCCTCGGCCTCTGAGCTATTCCAGAAGTAGTGAGGAGGCTTTTTTGG
AGGCCTAGGCTTTTGCAAAAAGCTAACTTGTTTATTGCAGCTTATAATGGTTACAAATAAAGCAATAGCA
TCACAAATTTCACAAATAAAGCATTTTTTTCACTGCATTCTAGTTGTGGTTTGTCCAAACTCATCAATGT
ATCTTATCATGTCTGGATCCGCTGCATTAATGAATCGGCCAACGCGCGGGGAGAGGCGGTTTGCGTATTG
GGCGCTCTTCCGCTTCCTCGCTCACTGACTCGCTGCGCTCGGTCGTTCGGCTGCGGCGAGCGGTATCAGC
TCACTCAAAGGCGGTAATACGGTTATCCACAGAATCAGGGGATAACGCAGGAAAGAACATGTGAGCAAAA
GGCCAGCAAAAGGCCAGGAACCGTAAAAAGGCCGCGTTGCTGGCGTTTTTCCATAGGCTCCGCCCCCCTG
ACGAGCATCACAAAAATCGACGCTCAAGTCAGAGGTGGCGAAACCCGACAGGACTATAAAGATACCAGGC
GTTTCCCCCTGGAAGCTCCCTCGTGCGCTCTCCTGTTCCGACCCTGCCGCTTACCGGATACCTGTCCGCC
TTTCTCCCTTCGGGAAGCGTGGCGCTTTCTCATAGCTCACGCTGTAGGTATCTCAGTTCGGTGTAGGTCG
TTCGCTCCAAGCTGGGCTGTGTGCACGAACCCCCCGTTCAGCCCGACCGCTGCGCCTTATCCGGTAACTA
TCGTCTTGAGTCCAACCCGGTAAGACACGACTTATCGCCACTGGCAGCAGCCACTGGTAACAGGATTAGC
AGAGCGAGGTATGTAGGCGGTGCTACAGAGTTCTTGAAGTGGTGGCCTAACTACGGCTACACTAGAAGAA
CAGTATTTGGTATCTGCGCTCTGCTGAAGCCAGTTACCTTCGGAAAAAGAGTTGGTAGCTCTTGATCCGG
CAAACAAACCACCGCTGGTAGCGGTGGTTTTTTTGTTTGCAAGCAGCAGATTACGCGCAGAAAAAAAGGA
TCTCAAGAAGATCCTTTGATCTTTTCTACGGGGTCTGACGCTCAGTGGAACGAAAACTCACGTTAAGGGA
TTTTGGTCATGAGATTATCAAAAAGGATCTTCACCTAGATCCTTTTAAATTAAAAATGAAGTTTTAAATC
AATCTAAAGTATATATGAGTAAACTTGGTCTGACAGTTACCAATGCTTAATCAGTGAGGCACCTATCTCA
GCGATCTGTCTATTTCGTTCATCCATAGTTGCCTGACTCCCCGTCGTGTAGATAACTACGATACGGGAGG
GCTTACCATCTGGCCCCAGTGCTGCAATGATACCGCGAGACCCACGCTCACCGGCTCCAGATTTATCAGC
AATAAACCAGCCAGCCGGAAGGGCCGAGCGCAGAAGTGGTCCTGCAACTTTATCCGCCTCCATCCAGTCT
ATTAATTGTTGCCGGGAAGCTAGAGTAAGTAGTTCGCCAGTTAATAGTTTGCGCAACGTTGTTGCCATTG
CTACAGGCATCGTGGTGTCACGCTCGTCGTTTGGTATGGCTTCATTCAGCTCCGGTTCCCAACGATCAAG
GCGAGTTACATGATCCCCCATGTTGTGCAAAAAAGCGGTTAGCTCCTTCGGTCCTCCGATCGTTGTCAGA
AGTAAGTTGGCCGCAGTGTTATCACTCATGGTTATGGCAGCACTGCATAATTCTCTTACTGTCATGCCAT
CCGTAAGATGCTTTTCTGTGACTGGTGAGTACTCAACCAAGTCATTCTGAGAATAGTGTATGCGGCGACC
GAGTTGCTCTTGCCCGGCGTCAATACGGGATAATACCGCGCCACATAGCAGAACTTTAAAAGTGCTCATC
ATTGGAAAACGTTCTTCGGGGCGAAAACTCTCAAGGATCTTACCGCTGTTGAGATCCAGTTCGATGTAAC
CCACTCGTGCACCCAACTGATCTTCAGCATCTTTTACTTTCACCAGCGTTTCTGGGTGAGCAAAAACAGG
AAGGCAAAATGCCGCAAAAAAGGGAATAAGGGCGACACGGAAATGTTGAATACTCATACTCTTCCTTTTT
CAATATTATTGAAGCATTTATCAGGGTTATTGTCTCATGAGCGGATACATATTTGAATGTATTTAGAAAA
ATAAACAAATAGGGGTTCCGCGCACATTTCCCCGAAAAGTGCCACCTGGGTCGACATTGATTATTGACTA
GTTATTAATAGTAATCAATTACGGGGTCATTAGTTCATAGCCCATATATGGAGTTCCGCGTTACATAACT
TACGGTAAATGGCCCGCCTGGCTGACCGCCCAACGACCCCCGCCCATTGACGTCAATAATGACGTATGTT
CCCATAGTAACGCCAATAGGGACTTTCCATTGACGTCAATGGGTGGAGTATTTACGGTAAACTGCCCACT
TGGCAGTACATCAAGTGTATCATATGCCAAGTACGCCCCCTATTGACGTCAATGACGGTAAATGGCCCGC
CTGGCATTATGCCCAGTACATGACCTTATGGGACTTTCCTACTTGGCAGTACATCTACGTATTAGTCATC
GCTATTACCATGGTCGAGGTGAGCCCCACGTTCTGCTTCACTCTCCCCATCTCCCCCCCCTCCCCACCCC
CAATTTTGTATTTATTTATTTTTTAATTATTTTGTGCAGCGATGGGGGCGGGGGGGGGGGGGGCGCGCGC
CAGGCGGGGCGGGGCGGGGCGAGGGGCGGGGCGGGGCGAGGCGGAAAGGTGCGGCGGCAGCCAATCAGAG
CGGCGCGCTCCGAAAGTTTCCTTTTATGGCGAGGCGGCGGCGGCGGCGGCCCTATAAAAAGCGAAGCGCG
CGGCGGGCGGGAGTCGCTGCGTTGCCTTCGCCCCGTGCCCCGCTCCGCGCCGCCTCGCGCCGCCCGCCCC
GGCTCTGACTGACCGCGTTACTCCCACAGGTGAGCGGGCGGGACGGCCCTTCTCCTCCGGGCTGTAATTA
GCGCTTGGTTTAATGACGGCTCGTTTCTTTTCTGTGGCTGCGTGAAAGCCTTAAAGGGCTCCGGGAGGGC
CCTTTGTGCGGGGGGGAGCGGCTCGGGGGGTGCGTGCGTGTGTGTGTGCGTGGGGAGCGCCGCGTGCGGC
TCCGCGCTGCCCGGCGGCTGTGAGCGCTGCGGGCGCGGCGCGGGGCTTTGTGCGCTCCGCAGTGTGCGCG
AGGGGAGCGCGGCCGGGGGCGGTGCCCCGCGGTGCGGGGGGGGCTGCGAGGGGAACAAAGGCTGCGTGCG
GGGTGTGTGCGTGGGGGGGTGAGCAGGGGGTGTGGGCGCGGCGGTCGGGCTGTAACCCCCCCCTGCACCC
CCCTCCCCGAGTTGCTGAGCACGGCCCGGCTTCGGGTGCGGGGCTCCGTACGGGGCGTGGCGCGGGGCTC
GCCGTGCCGGGCGGGGGGTGGCGGCAGGTGGGGGTGCCGGGCGGGGCGGGGCCGCCTCGGGCCGGGGAGG
GCTCGGGGGAGGGGCGCGGCGGCCCCCGGAGCGCCGGCGGCTGTCGAGGCGCGGCGAGCCGCAGCCATTG
CCTTTTATGGTAATCGTGCGAGAGGGCGCAGGGACTTCCTTTGTCCCAAATCTGTGCGGAGCCGAAATCT
GGGAGGCGCCGCCGCACCCCCTCTAGCGGGCGCGGGGCGAAGCGGTGCGGCGCCGGCAGGAAGGAAATGG
GCGGGGAGGGCCTTCGTGCGTCGCCGCGCCGCCGTCCCCTTCTCCCTCTCCAGCCTCGGGGCTGTCCGCG
GGGGGACGGCTGCCTTCGGGGGGGACGGGGCAGGGCGGGGTTCGGCTTCTGGCGTGTGACCGGCGGCTCT
AGAGCCTCTGCTAACCATGTTCATGCCTTCTTCTTTTTCCTACAGCTCCTGGGCAACGTGCTGGTTATTG
TGCTGTCTCATCATTTTGGCAAAGAATTGATTAATTCGAGCGAAGGCGCGCCCATTACTCGCATCCATTC
TCAGGCTGTCTCGTCTCGTCTCGCACGCGTGCCGCCACCATGAAGCGGGACCACCACCATCACCATCATC
AGGACAAGAAAACCATGATGATGAACGAAGAGGACGACGGCAACGGCATGGACGAGCTGCTGGCTGTGCT
GGGCTACAAAGTGCGGAGCAGCGAGATGGCCGACGTGGCCCAGAAACTGGAACAGCTGGAAGTGATGATG
AGCAACGTGCAGGAAGATGACCTGTCCCAGCTGGCCACCGAGACAGTGCACTACAACCCCGCCGAGCTGT
ACACCTGGCTGGACTCCATGCTGACCGACCTGAACTCCGGAGGGTCTGGCTCCGGATCAAGTGGTGGCAG
CGGTACCGCCACCTCCCAACTGTCCACCCGGGCCCTGGAAGGGATCTTTGAGGCCACCCACCGCCTGATC
TATGGTGCCAAGGATGACTCTGGGCAGAGATACCTGGCCTGGTCTGGCCACTCTGCCAGAGTGGGTGCTG
CCAGGGACATGGCCAGGGCTGGTGTGTCCATCCCTGAAATCATGCAGGCTGGTGGCTGGACCAATGTGAA
CATTGTGATGAACTACATCAGAAACCTGGACTCTGAGACTGGGGCCATGGTGAGGCTGCTCGAGGATGGG
GACCCCAAGAAAAAGCGGAAGGTGTGAGAATTCCTGTGCCTTCTAGTTGCCAGCCATCTGTTGTTTGCCC
CTCCCCCGTGCCTTCCTTGACCCTGGAAGGTGCCACTCCCACTGTCCTTTCCTAATAAAATGAGGAAATT
GCATCGCATTGTCTGAGTAGGTGTCATTCTATTCTGGGGGGTGGGGTGGGGCAGGACAGCAAGGGGGAGG
ATTGGGAAGACAATAGCAGGCATGCTGGGGATGCGGTGGGCTCTATGGCTTCTGAGGCGGAAAGAACCAG
CTGGGGCTCTAGGGGGTATCCCCACGCGCCCTGTAGCGTGTACCGCTGGGAGTTCGTAGACGGAAACAAA
CGCAGAATCCAAGCGCGGCCGCCCAGGATACATAGATTACCACAACTCCGAGCCCTTCCACCGCTAGCGC
ACTCCTCAGGTGCAGGCTGCCTATCAGAAGGTGGTGGCTGGTGTGGCCAATGCCCTGGCTCACAAATACC
ACTGAGATCTTTTTCCCTCTGCCAAAAATTATGGGGACATCATGAAGCCCCTTGAGCATCTGACTTCTGG
CTAATAAAGGAAATTTATTTTCATTGCAATAGTGTGTTGGAATTTTTTGTGTCTCTCACTCGGAAGGACA
TATGGGAGGGCAAATCATTTAAAACATCAGAATGAGTATTTGGTTTAGAGTTTGGCAACATATGCCCATA
TGCTGGCTGCCATGAACAAAGGTTGGCTATAAAGAGGTCATCAGTATATGAAACAGCCCCCTGCTGTCCA
TTCCTTATTCCATAGAAAAGCCTTGACTTGAGGTTAGATTTTTTTTATATTTTGTTTTGTGTTATTTTTT
TCTTTAACATCCCTAAAATTTTCCTTACATGTTTTACTAGCCAGATTTTTCCTCCTCTCCTGACTACTCC
CAGTCATAGCTGTCCCTCTTCTCTTATGGAGATCCCTCGACCTGCAG
Features (pLannotate 1.2.2; 20 found; start..end, strand, type, name):
     46..62      -  protein_bind   lac operator: The lac repressor binds to the lac operator to inhibit transcription in E. coli. This inhibition can be relieved by adding lactose or isopropyl-β-D-thiogalactopyranoside (IPTG). lac repressor encoded by lacI
     70..100     -  promoter       lac promoter: promoter for the E. coli lac operon
    115..136     -  protein_bind   CAP binding site: CAP binding activates transcription in the presence of cAMP. E. coli catabolite activator protein
    149..188     -  CDS            lacI (fragment): lac repressor; lacI; The lac repressor binds to the lac operator to inhibit transcription in E. coli. This inhibition can be relieved by adding lactose or isopropyl-β-D-thiogalactopyranoside (IPTG).
    195..217     +  promoter       SV40 promoter (fragment): SV40 enhancer and early promoter
    221..355     +  rep_origin     SV40 ori: SV40 origin of replication
    375..509     +  polyA_signal   SV40 poly(A) signal: SV40 polyadenylation signal
    511..565     -  CDS            lacI (fragment): lac repressor; lacI; The lac repressor binds to the lac operator to inhibit transcription in E. coli. This inhibition can be relieved by adding lactose or isopropyl-β-D-thiogalactopyranoside (IPTG).
    748..1336    -  rep_origin     ori: high-copy-number ColE1/pMB1/pBR322/pUC origin of replication
   1507..2367    -  CDS            AmpR: β-lactamase; bla; confers resistance to ampicillin, carbenicillin, and related antibiotics
   2368..2472    -  promoter       AmpR promoter: bla
   2503..2882    +  enhancer       CMV enhancer: human cytomegalovirus immediate early enhancer
   2884..3159    +  promoter       chicken β-actin promoter: No description available
   3160..4175    +  intron         chimeric intron: chimera between introns from chicken β-actin and rabbit β-globin
   4310..4585    +  CDS            GAI (fragment): GAI_ARATH - Also known as RGA2 From Arabidopsis thaliana (Mouse-ear cress).
   4625..4903    +  CDS            cre (fragment): RECR_BPP1 - Experimental evidence at protein level: Swiss-Prot protein existence level 1. Catalyzes site-specific recombination between two 34-base- pair LOXP sites. Its role is to maintain the phage genome as a monomeric unit-copy plasmid in the lysogenic state. From Escherichia phage P1 (Bacteriophage P1).
   4934..5158    +  polyA_signal   bGH poly(A) signal: bovine growth hormone polyadenylation signal
   5162..5183    +  promoter       SV40 promoter (fragment): SV40 enhancer and early promoter
   5321..5392    +  CDS            HBB (fragment): HBB_PONPY - Experimental evidence at transcript level: Swiss-Prot protein existence level 2. Involved in oxygen transport from the lung to the various peripheral tissues. From Pongo pygmaeus (Bornean orangutan).
   5463..5518    +  polyA_signal   β-globin poly(A) signal: rabbit β-globin polyadenylation signal (Gil and Proudfoot, 1987)
