[The description below was written by a language model from this plasmid's Addgene catalogue record and pLannotate feature annotations shown in this document.]
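Description:
pBW2230_pCAG-PV1-GAI-L1-iCre-252C-NLS-BGHpA is a 5.9 kb mammalian expression plasmid built on the pCAGGS backbone that encodes one half of a chemically inducible split Cre recombinase. It is propagated in E. coli as a high-copy plasmid through a ColE1/pUC-type origin and selected with ampicillin via the β-lactamase gene. The backbone also carries an SV40 origin, an SV40 poly(A) signal and remnants of lac regulatory sequence, none of which are part of the payload.

Expression is driven by the CAG promoter, annotated here as the CMV immediate-early enhancer, the chicken β-actin promoter and a chimeric β-actin/β-globin intron, which together give strong constitutive transcription in many mammalian cell types. The open reading frame, cloned between KpnI and EcoRI sites, consists of a fragment of the Arabidopsis GAI protein at the N-terminus, a linker (the L1 of the name), the Cre fragment spanning residue 252 to the C-terminus, and a C-terminal nuclear localisation signal. Transcripts terminate at the bovine growth hormone poly(A) signal; the residual β-globin sequence and rabbit β-globin poly(A) from pCAGGS lie downstream. The record does not explain the "PV1" element in the name.

GAI serves as a chemically induced dimerisation domain. In general it binds its partner GID1 in the presence of gibberellin, so this C-terminal Cre fragment would be expected to be inactive alone and to regain recombinase activity when brought together with a complementary N-terminal Cre fragment fused to the partner domain, supplied from a separate construct. The plasmid belongs to a set of chemical- and light-inducible recombinases developed for controlling loxP recombination in mammalian cells and mice.
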