Addgene plasmid #108726: pBW2230_pCAG-PV1-GAI-L1-iCre-252C-NLS-BGHpA
Purpose: Expresses aa252 to C-terminus of Cre recombinase fused to GAI CID
Depositing lab: Wilson Wong. Depositing organization: Boston University Main Campus. Publication: High-performance chemical- and light-inducible recombinases in mammalian cells and mice. Weinberg BH, Cho JH, Agarwal Y, Pham NTH, Caraballo LD, Walkosz M, Ortega C, Trexler M, Tague N, Law B, Benman WKJ, Letendre J, Beal J, Wong WW. Nat Commun. 2019 Oct 24;10(1):4845. doi: 10.1038/s41467-019-12800-7. PubMed 31649244.
Backbone
  Vector backbone: pCAGGS
  Vector type: Mammalian Expression, Cre/Lox, Synthetic Biology
Growth in bacteria
  Bacterial resistance: Ampicillin, 100 μg/mL
  Growth temperature: 37°C
  Growth strain: NEB Stable
  Copy number: High Copy
Gene/Insert
  Gene/Insert name: Cre recombinase fragment aa252 to C-terminus
  Species: Synthetic
  Promoter: pCAG
  Tag / fusion protein: GAI (N terminal on insert); NLS (C terminal on insert)
  Cloning method: Restriction Enzyme; 5′ cloning site KpnI (not destroyed); 3′ cloning site EcoRI (not destroyed)
Terms and licenses: Academic/Nonprofit Terms; Industry Terms: Not Available to Industry
Depositor comments: Please visit https://www.biorxiv.org/content/10.1101/747121v1 for bioRxiv preprint.
How to cite: pBW2230_pCAG-PV1-GAI-L1-iCre-252C-NLS-BGHpA was a gift from Wilson Wong (Addgene plasmid # 108726 ; http://n2t.net/addgene:108726 ; RRID:Addgene_108726)
