>Addgene plasmid #108726 | pBW2230_pCAG-PV1-GAI-L1-iCre-252C-NLS-BGHpA | addgene partial sequence | sequence record 215969 | Addgene Partial NGS Result
TGCACCCCCCTCCCCGAGTTGCTGAGCACGGCCCGGCTTCGGGTGCGGGGCTCCGTACGGGGCGTGGCGC
GGGGCTCGCCGTGCCGGGCGGGGGGTGGCGGCAGGTGGGGGTGCCGGGCGGGGCGGGGCCGCCTCGGGCC
GGGGAGGGCTCGGGGGAGGGGCGCGGCGGCCCCCGGAGCGCCGGCGGCTGTCGAGGCGCGGCGAGCCGCA
GCCATTGCCTTTTATGGTAATCGTGCGAGAGGGCGCAGGGACTTCCTTTGTCCCAAATCTGTGCGGAGCC
GAAATCTGGGAGGCGCCGCCGCACCCCCTCTAGCGGGCGCGGGGCGAAGCGGTGCGGCGCCGGCAGGAAG
GAAATGGGCGGGGAGGGCCTTCGTGCGTCGCCGCGCCGCCGTCCCCTTCTCCCTCTCCAGCCTCGGGGCT
GTCCGCGGGGGGACGGCTGCCTTCGGGGGGGACGGGGCAGGGCGGGGTTCGGCTTCTGGCGTGTGACCGG
CGGCTCTAGAGCCTCTGCTAACCATGTTCATGCCTTCTTCTTTTTCCTACAGCTCCTGGGCAACGTGCTG
GTTATTGTGCTGTCTCATCATTTTGGCAAAGAATTGATTAATTCGAGCGAAGGCGCGCCCATTACTCGCA
TCCATTCTCAGGCTGTCTCGTCTCGTCTCGCACGCGTGCCGCCACCATGAAGCGGGACCACCACCATCAC
CATCATCAGGACAAGAAAACCATGATGATGAACGAAGAGGACGACGGCAACGGCATGGACGAGCTGCTGG
CTGTGCTGGGCTACAAAGTGCGGAGCAGCGAGATGGCCGACGTGGCCCAGAAACTGGAACAGCTGGAAGT
GATGATGAGCAACGTGCAGGAAGATGACCTGTCCCAGCTGGCCACCGAGACAGTGCACTACAACCCCGCC
GAGCTGTACACCTGGCTGGACTCCATGCTGACCGACCTGAACTCCGGAGGGTCTGGCTCCGGATCAAGTG
GTGGCAGCGGTACCGCCACCTCCCAACTGTCCACCCGGGCCCTGGAAGGGATCTTTGAGGCCACCCACCG
CCTGATCTATGGTGCCAAGGATGACTCTGGGCAGAGATACCTGGCCTGGTCTGGCCACTCTGCCAGAGTG
GGTGCTGCCAGGGACATGGCCAGGGCTGGTGTGTCCATCCCTGAAATCATGCAGGCTGGTGGCTGGACCA
ATGTGAACATTGTGATGAACTACATCAGAAACCTGGACTCTGAGACTGGGGCCATGGTGAGGCTGCTCGA
GGATGGGGACCCCAAGAAAAAGCGGAAGGTGTGAGAATTCCTGTGCCTTCTAGTTGCCAGCCATCTGTTG
TTTGCCCCTCCCCCGTGCCTTCCTTGACCCTGGAAGGTGCCACTCCCACTGTCCTTTCCTAATAAAATGA
GGAAATTGCATCGCATTGTCTGAGTAGGTGTCATTCTATTCTGGGGGGTGGGGTGGGGCAGGACAGCAAG
GGGGAGGATTGGGAAGACAATAGCAGGCATGCTGGGGATGCGGTGGGCTCTATGGCTTCTGAGGCGGAAA
GAACCAGCTGGGGCTCTAGGGGGTATCCCCACGCGCCCTGTAGCGTGTACCGCTGGGAGTTCGTAGACGG
AAACAAACGCAGAATCCAAGCGCGGCCGCCCAGGATACATAGATTACCACAACTCCGAGCCCTTCCACCG
CTAGCGCACTCCTCAGGTGCAGGCTGCCTATCAGAAGGTGGTGGCTGGTGTGGCCAATGCCCTGGCTCAC
AAATACCACTGAGATCTTTTTCCCTCTGCCAAAAATTATGGGGACATCATGAAGCCCCTTGAGCATCTGA
CTTCTGGCTAATAAAGGAAATTTATTTTCATTGCAATAGTGTGTTGGAATTTTTTGTGTCTCTCACTCGG
AAGGACATATGGGAGGGCAAATCATTTAAAACATCAGAATGAGTATTTGGTTTAGAGTTTGGCAACATAT
GCCCATATGCTGGCTGCCATGAACAAAGGTTGGCTATAAAGAGGTCATCAGTATATGAAACAGCCCCCTG
CTGTCCATTCCTTATTCCATAGAAAAGCCTTGACTTGAGGTTAGATTTTTTTTATATTTTGTTTTGTGTT
ATTTTTTTCTTTAACATCCCTAAAATTTTCCTTACATGTTTTACTAGCCAGATTTTTCCTCCTCTCCTGA
CTACTCCCAGTCATAGCTGTCCCTCTTCTCTTATGGAGATCCCTCGACCTGCAGCCCAAGCTTGGCGTAA
TCATGGTCATAGCTGTTTCCTGTGTGAAATTGTTATCCGCTCACAATTCCACACAACATACGAGCCGGAA
GCATAAAGTGTAAAGCCTGGGGTGCCTAATGAGTGAGCTAACTCACATTAATTGCGTTGCGCTCACTGCC
CGCTTTCCAGTCGGGAAACCTGTCGTGCCAGCGGATCCGCATCTCAATTAGTCAGCAACCATAGTCCCGC
CCCTAACTCCGCCCAGTTCCGCCCATTCTCCGCCCCATGGCTGACTAATTTTTTTTATTTATGCAGAGGC
CGAGGCCGCCTCGGCCTCTGAGCTATTCCAGAAGTAGTGAGGAGGCTTTTTTGGAGGCCTAGGCTTTTGC
AAAAAGCTAACTTGTTTATTGCAGCTTATAATGGTTACAAATAAAGCAATAGCATCACAAATTTCACAAA
TAAAGCATTTTTTTCACTGCATTCTAGTTGTGGTTTGTCCAAACTCATCAATGTATCTTATCATGTCTGG
ATCCGCTGCATTAATGAATCGGCCAACGCGCGGGGAGAGGCGGTTTGCGTATTGGGCGCTCTTCCGCTTC
CTCGCTCACTGACTCGCTGCGCTCGGTCGTTCGGCTGCGGCGAGCGGTATCAGCTCACTCAAAGGCGGTA
ATACGGTTATCCACAGAATCAGGGGATAACGCAGGAAAGAACATGTGAGCAAAAGGCCAGCAAAAGGCCA
GGAACCGTAAAAAGGCCGCGTTGCTGGCGTTTTTCCATAGGCTCCGCCCCCCTGACGAGCATCACAAAAA
TCGACGCTCAAGTCAGAGGTGGCGAAACCCGACAGGACTATAAAGATACCAGGCGTTTCCCCCTGGAAGC
TCCCTCGTGCGCTCTCCTGTTCCGACCCTGCCGCTTACCGGATACCTGTCCGCCTTTCTCCCTTCGGGAA
GCGTGGCGCTTTCTCATAGCTCACGCTGTAGGTATCTCAGTTCGGTGTAGGTCGTTCGCTCCAAGCTGGG
CTGTGTGCACGAACCCCCCGTTCAGCCCGACCGCTGCGCCTTATCCGGTAACTATCGTCTTGAGTCCAAC
CCGGTAAGACACGACTTATCGCCACTGGCAGCAGCCACTGGTAACAGGATTAGCAGAGCGAGGTATGTAG
GCGGTGCTACAGAGTTCTTGAAGTGGTGGCCTAACTACGGCTACACTAGAAGAACAGTATTTGGTATCTG
CGCTCTGCTGAAGCCAGTTACCTTCGGAAAAAGAGTTGGTAGCTCTTGATCCGGCAAACAAACCACCGCT
GGTAGCGGTGGTTTTTTTGTTTGCAAGCAGCAGATTACGCGCAGAAAAAAAGGATCTCAAGAAGATCCTT
TGATCTTTTCTACGGGGTCTGACGCTCAGTGGAACGAAAACTCACGTTAAGGGATTTTGGTCATGAGATT
ATCAAAAAGGATCTTCACCTAGATCCTTTTAAATTAAAAATGAAGTTTTAAATCAATCTAAAGTATATAT
GAGTAAACTTGGTCTGACAGTTACCAATGCTTAATCAGTGAGGCACCTATCTCAGCGATCTGTCTATTTC
GTTCATCCATAGTTGCCTGACTCCCCGTCGTGTAGATAACTACGATACGGGAGGGCTTACCATCTGGCCC
CAGTGCTGCAATGATACCGCGAGACCCACGCTCACCGGCTCCAGATTTATCAGCAATAAACCAGCCAGCC
GGAAGGGCCGAGCGCAGAAGTGGTCCTGCAACTTTATCCGCCTCCATCCAGTCTATTAATTGTTGCCGGG
AAGCTAGAGTAAGTAGTTCGCCAGTTAATAGTTTGCGCAACGTTGTTGCCATTGCTACAGGCATCGTGGT
GTCACGCTCGTCGTTTGGTATGGCTTCATTCAGCTCCGGTTCCCAACGATCAAGGCGAGTTACATGATCC
CCCATGTTGTGCAAAAAAGCGGTTAGCTCCTTCGGTCCTCCGATCGTTGTCAGAAGTAAGTTGGCCGCAG
TGTTATCACTCATGGTTATGGCAGCACTGCATAATTCTCTTACTGTCATGCCATCCGTAAGATGCTTTTC
TGTGACTGGTGAGTACTCAACCAAGTCATTCTGAGAATAGTGTATGCGGCGACCGAGTTGCTCTTGCCCG
GCGTCAATACGGGATAATACCGCGCCACATAGCAGAACTTTAAAAGTGCTCATCATTGGAAAACGTTCTT
CGGGGCGAAAACTCTCAAGGATCTTACCGCTGTTGAGATCCAGTTCGATGTAACCCACTCGTGCACCCAA
CTGATCTTCAGCATCTTTTACTTTCACCAGCGTTTCTGGGTGAGCAAAAACAGGAAGGCAAAATGCCGCA
AAAAAGGGAATAAGGGCGACACGGAAATGTTGAATACTCATACTCTTCCTTTTTCAATATTATTGAAGCA
TTTATCAGGGTTATTGTCTCATGAGCGGATACATATTTGAATGTATTTAGAAAAATAAACAAATAGGGGT
TCCGCGCACATTTCCCCGAAAAGTGCCACCTGGGTCGACATTGATTATTGACTAGTTATTAATAGTAATC
AATTACGGGGTCATTAGTTCATAGCCCATATATGGAGTTCCGCGTTACATAACTTACGGTAAATGGCCCG
CCTGGCTGACCGCCCAACGACCCCCGCCCATTGACGTCAATAATGACGTATGTTCCCATAGTAACGCCAA
TAGGGACTTTCCATTGACGTCAATGGGTGGAGTATTTACGGTAAACTGCCCACTTGGCAGTACATCAAGT
GTATCATATGCCAAGTACGCCCCCTATTGACGTCAATGACGGTAAATGGCCCGCCTGGCATTATGCCCAG
TACATGACCTTATGGGACTTTCCTACTTGGCAGTACATCTACGTATTAGTCATCGCTATTACCATGGTCG
AGGTGAGCCCCACGTTCTGCTTCACTCTCCCCATCTCCCCCCCCTCCCCACCCCCAATTTTGTATTTATT
TATTTTTTAATTATTTTGTGCAGCGATGGGGGCGGGGGGGGGGG
